Addgene plasmid #223277: pTwist-SARS-CoV-2 Spike-deltaC18 LB.1
Purpose: Encodes SARS-CoV-2 spike LB.1 for pseudovirus production
Depositing lab: Alejandro Balazs. Depositing organization: Massachusetts General Hospital. Publication: Ongoing evolution of SARS-CoV-2 drives escape from mRNA vaccine-induced humoral immunity. Roederer AL, Cao Y, Denis KS, Sheehan ML, Li CJ, Lam EC, Gregory DJ, Poznansky MC, Iafrate AJ, Canaday DH, Gravenstein S, Garcia-Beltran WF, Balazs AB. medRxiv [Preprint]. 2024 Mar 7:2024.03.05.24303815. doi: 10.1101/2024.03.05.24303815. PubMed 38496628.
Backbone
  Vector backbone: pTwist-CMV-BetaGlobin-WPRE-Neo
  Backbone manufacturer: Twist
  Vector type: Mammalian Expression
Growth in bacteria
  Bacterial resistance: Ampicillin, 100 μg/mL
  Growth temperature: 37°C
  Growth strain: DH5alpha
  Copy number: High Copy
Gene/Insert
  Gene/Insert name: SARS-CoV-2 Spike LB.1
  Species: Severe acute respiratory syndrome coronavirus 2
  Mutation: See Depositor Comments.
  Entrez Gene: S (a.k.a. GU280_gp02, spike glycoprotein)
  Promoter: CAG
  Cloning method: Ligation Independent Cloning
Terms and licenses: Academic/Nonprofit Terms; Industry Terms: Not Available to Industry
Depositor comments: Relevant Mutations: Ins16MPLF, T19I, R21T, deltaL24P25P26,A27S,deltaS31S50L,deltaH69V70,V127F,G142D,deltaY144,F157S,R158G,Q183H,deltaN211,L212I,V213G,L216F,H245N,A246D,I332V,G339H,R346T,K356T,S371F,S373P,S375F,T376A,R403K,D405N,R408S,K417N,N440K,V445H,G446S,N450D,L452W,L455S,F456L,N460K,S477NT478K,N481K,V483E,deltaE484,F486P,Q498R,N501Y,Y505H,E554K,A570V,D614G,P621S,H655Y,N679K,P681R,N764K,D796Y,S939F,Q954H,N969K,P1143L
How to cite: pTwist-SARS-CoV-2 Spike-deltaC18 LB.1 was a gift from Alejandro Balazs (Addgene plasmid # 223277 ; http://n2t.net/addgene:223277 ; RRID:Addgene_223277)
