[The description below was written by a language model from this plasmid's Addgene catalogue record and pLannotate feature annotations shown in this document.]
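Description:
pTwist-SARS-CoV-2 Spike-deltaC18 LB.1 is a mammalian expression plasmid (10,447 nt by full-sequence NGS) built on the commercial pTwist-CMV-BetaGlobin-WPRE-Neo backbone. It encodes the spike glycoprotein of the SARS-CoV-2 LB.1 variant for pseudovirus production. It is propagated in E. coli as a high-copy plasmid through a ColE1/pUC-type origin and selected with ampicillin via the AmpR β-lactamase gene. A separate cassette, in which the SV40 early promoter drives neo with a bGH polyadenylation signal, allows G418-type selection in mammalian cells.

The spike open reading frame spans about 3.75 kb. As the name indicates, it lacks the C-terminal 18 residues, a truncation commonly used to improve spike incorporation into pseudotyped particles. The depositor lists an extensive set of LB.1-defining changes relative to the ancestral sequence, including an insertion near residue 16, several N-terminal-domain deletions, many receptor-binding-domain substitutions, D614G and P681R.

The catalogue entry gives the promoter as CAG. However, the annotated features upstream of the insert are a CMV enhancer, CMV promoter elements and a truncated human β-globin intron, which matches the backbone name rather than a classic CAG arrangement. Downstream, a WPRE enhances transcript stability and expression, followed by an SV40 polyadenylation signal. β-globin insulator elements and bacterial and T7 terminators flank the expression units to limit transcriptional read-through.

The plasmid is typically co-transfected with packaging and reporter constructs to make spike-pseudotyped virus. In the associated work, such pseudoviruses were used to measure how evolving variants escape vaccine-induced neutralising antibodies.
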