Features (pLannotate 1.2.2; 21 found; start..end, strand, type, name):
      1..3750    +  CDS            S: SPIKE_SARS2 - Experimental evidence at protein level: Swiss-Prot protein existence level 1. [Spike glycoprotein]: May down-regulate host tetherin (BST2) by lysosomal degradation, thereby counteracting its antiviral activity. From Severe acute respiratory syndrome coronavirus 2 (2019-nCoV) (SARS-CoV-2).
   3824..4412    +  misc_feature   WPRE: woodchuck hepatitis virus posttranscriptional regulatory element
   4465..4586    -  polyA_signal   SV40 poly(A) signal: SV40 polyadenylation signal
   4609..4678    -  CDS            large T antigen (fragment): large T antigen from SV40 (simian virus 40)
   4701..4747    +  terminator     T7 terminator: transcription terminator for bacteriophage T7 RNA polymerase
   4777..4913    +  terminator     rrnG terminator: transcription terminator from the E. coli ribosomal RNA rrnG operon (Albrechtsen et al., 1991)
   4958..5029    +  misc_feature   3' β-globin insulator: insulator downstream of the human β-globin locus (Farrell et al., 2002)
   5074..5270    +  promoter       SV40 promoter: SV40 early promoter
   5284..6075    +  CDS            neo: KKA2_KLEPN - Also known as kan, nptII. Experimental evidence at protein level: Swiss-Prot protein existence level 1. Resistance to kanamycin, neomycin, paromomycin, ribostamycin, butirosin and gentamicin B. From Klebsiella pneumoniae.
   6089..6313    +  polyA_signal   bGH poly(A) signal: bovine growth hormone polyadenylation signal
   6509..7097    -  rep_origin     ori: high-copy-number ColE1/pMB1/pBR322/pUC origin of replication
   7269..7333    -  CDS            bla(M) (fragment): β-lactamase lacking the signal sequence; bla(M); allows cytosolic expression of β-lactamase
   7843..8703    +  CDS            AmpR: β-lactamase; bla; confers resistance to ampicillin, carbenicillin, and related antibiotics
   8716..8852    +  terminator     rrnG terminator: transcription terminator from the E. coli ribosomal RNA rrnG operon (Albrechtsen et al., 1991)
   9004..9075    +  misc_feature   5' β-globin insulator: insulator upstream of the human β-globin locus (Farrell et al., 2002)
   9080..9126    -  terminator     T7 terminator: transcription terminator for bacteriophage T7 RNA polymerase
   9144..9192    -  polyA_signal   poly(A) signal: synthetic polyadenylation signal
   9273..9576    +  enhancer       CMV enhancer: human cytomegalovirus immediate early enhancer
   9649..9666    -  promoter       CMV promoter (fragment): human cytomegalovirus (CMV) immediate early promoter
   9729..9780    +  promoter       CMVd2 promoter: truncated human cytomegalovirus (CMV) immediate early promoter that yields moderately reduced expression relative to the full-length promoter
   9914..10389   +  intron         β-globin intron: internally truncated intron from human β-globin
>Addgene plasmid #223277 | pTwist-SARS-CoV-2 Spike-deltaC18 LB.1 | addgene full sequence | sequence record 443008 | Addgene NGS Result
ATGTTTGTGTTCCTCGTTCTCCTGCCCCTCGTTTCTTCCCAATGCGTGATGCCGCTGTTTAACCTCATAA
CTACAACGCAGTCTTACACGAACTTTACTCGTGGAGTATACTATCCCGATAAAGTCTTTAGGTCCAGTGT
CCTTCATCTTACTCAAGACCTTTTCCTGCCATTCTTCTCAAATGTCACCTGGTTCCATGCTATCTCTGGC
ACCAACGGAACTAAACGATTTGATAATCCCGTCTTGCCATTTAACGATGGCGTATACTTTGCCTCAACGG
AGAAGTCCAACATTATCCGGGGATGGATATTTGGCACCACCCTGGACTCCAAGACACAGTCTCTCCTCAT
TGTGAACAACGCCACCAATGTCTTCATCAAAGTCTGTGAATTTCAATTTTGTAACGATCCCTTTCTCGAT
GTTTATCATAAGAATAACAAGTCTTGGATGGAGTCAGAGTCCGGCGTTTACAGTTCCGCTAACAACTGTA
CTTTTGAGTACGTTTCCCAACCATTTCTCATGGATCTTGAAGGGAAGCATGGCAACTTCAAGAATCTCCG
CGAATTTGTGTTTAAGAATATAGACGGCTACTTCAAAATTTATAGCAAGCATACCCCGATAATTGGTCGG
GATTTCCCTCAAGGCTTCTCCGCGTTGGAACCCCTCGTGGACTTGCCGATTGGCATCAACATCACCCGGT
TCCAAACCCTTCTTGCCCTTAATCGAAGCTACCTCACGCCTGGCGACAGTAGTAGTGGTTGGACAGCGGG
CGCAGCAGACTACTATGTGGGATATTTGCAACCACGCACCTTTCTTCTCAAATATAACGAAAACGGAACA
ATTACCGATGCCGTAGACTGTGCCCTCGATCCCCTGTCCGAAACTAAATGCACACTCAAGTCCTTCACAG
TTGAGAAAGGCATATACCAAACCAGTAACTTCCGCGTCCAACCCACCGAATCCATTGTTCGATTCCCTAA
CGTCACCAATTTGTGTCCTTTCCATGAAGTATTTAATGCCACTACATTTGCATCAGTTTATGCCTGGAAT
CGCACGCGAATATCAAATTGTGTTGCAGATTATAGTGTCCTGTATAATTTCGCACCATTCTTCGCTTTTA
AGTGTTATGGGGTCAGCCCTACGAAATTGAATGACTTGTGTTTTACCAACGTTTACGCAGATTCTTTCGT
CATAAAGGGCAACGAAGTCAGCCAGATTGCACCGGGGCAAACCGGAAATATAGCAGACTATAATTATAAG
TTGCCGGATGACTTCACCGGCTGCGTTATAGCATGGAACTCCAATAAGCTCGATTCAAAACACAGCGGCA
ACTATGATTATTGGTACCGCTCGCTTCGCAAGTCAAAACTGAAGCCCTTTGAACGTGACATCTCCACCGA
AATTTATCAAGCTGGCAACAAACCATGTAAAGGAAAGGGGCCTAACTGTTATTTTCCCCTTCAATCATAC
GGATTTCGACCAACATATGGGGTGGGCCATCAACCATATCGGGTGGTAGTCTTGAGCTTTGAGCTGCTCC
ACGCACCGGCTACAGTTTGCGGACCGAAGAAAAGCACTAACCTGGTGAAGAATAAATGTGTGAACTTCAA
CTTTAATGGGCTCACCGGAACAGGGGTGCTGACAAAATCAAACAAGAAATTTCTCCCTTTTCAACAATTT
GGTAGAGACATTGTCGATACCACAGATGCCGTCCGCGATCCGCAAACACTGGAAATCCTCGATATAACAC
CCTGTAGCTTCGGCGGGGTCAGCGTGATAACTCCCGGAACGAACACATCCAACCAAGTGGCTGTCCTGTA
TCAAGGTGTCAACTGTACCGAAGTCTCTGTGGCGATACACGCCGACCAACTGACACCCACCTGGAGAGTC
TACTCAACAGGTTCCAATGTCTTTCAAACTAGAGCGGGTTGTCTCATTGGCGCTGAGTATGTCAATAATT
CATACGAATGTGATATTCCTATTGGGGCAGGAATCTGTGCGTCTTATCAAACTCAAACGAAATCACGACG
GCGCGCTCGCTCAGTAGCCAGCCAGTCCATAATCGCCTATACCATGAGTCTCGGGGCTGAGAACTCCGTG
GCTTATTCAAACAATTCCATCGCAATCCCAACTAACTTTACCATTAGCGTTACCACGGAAATCTTGCCCG
TCAGCATGACTAAGACGAGCGTAGACTGTACGATGTATATCTGTGGGGATTCCACCGAGTGTAGCAACCT
CTTGCTTCAATACGGGTCTTTCTGTACTCAACTCAAACGAGCATTGACCGGAATTGCGGTCGAACAAGAC
AAGAATACCCAAGAGGTGTTCGCACAAGTAAAGCAAATATACAAAACGCCGCCAATCAAATATTTTGGCG
GGTTTAATTTTAGCCAAATACTGCCAGACCCATCTAAGCCTTCAAAACGCAGCTTTATCGAGGATCTGCT
GTTCAACAAAGTTACGTTGGCTGACGCGGGTTTCATTAAGCAGTATGGGGATTGTTTGGGAGACATTGCG
GCCCGCGACCTTATCTGTGCTCAAAAATTCAATGGGTTGACAGTTCTGCCCCCTCTGCTCACTGATGAGA
TGATTGCACAGTATACATCAGCATTGTTGGCAGGAACCATTACATCCGGCTGGACTTTTGGCGCGGGTGC
GGCCCTTCAAATACCTTTCGCTATGCAAATGGCTTACAGATTCAATGGGATTGGTGTCACGCAAAATGTA
TTGTATGAAAATCAGAAGCTGATCGCTAATCAATTTAACAGCGCGATTGGCAAGATCCAAGATTCACTGT
TTAGCACAGCGTCCGCCCTCGGCAAACTCCAAGATGTTGTGAATCATAACGCCCAGGCCCTGAATACCCT
CGTGAAGCAACTGAGTTCTAAATTCGGCGCAATCTCCAGCGTCCTCAACGACATATTGTCCAGACTTGAT
AAGGTGGAAGCCGAGGTGCAAATTGATCGGCTCATCACAGGCAGGCTCCAGTCACTCCAAACTTATGTGA
CACAACAGTTGATCCGGGCTGCTGAGATACGAGCAAGCGCCAACCTGGCCGCCACTAAAATGTCAGAGTG
CGTGCTCGGGCAGTCCAAACGGGTTGACTTTTGTGGCAAGGGCTATCACTTGATGTCCTTCCCCCAATCC
GCCCCACATGGAGTGGTCTTTCTCCACGTCACTTATGTCCCTGCTCAAGAGAAGAACTTTACGACAGCTC
CAGCAATCTGTCACGATGGCAAAGCGCACTTTCCCAGGGAAGGCGTTTTCGTCAGTAATGGCACGCATTG
GTTTGTGACCCAAAGGAATTTCTATGAACCCCAAATCATAACCACTGACAATACATTTGTCTCAGGCAAC
TGTGATGTGGTCATTGGGATCGTGAACAACACGGTATATGATCCCCTGCAACTCGAGTTGGATAGCTTCA
AAGAGGAATTGGATAAATACTTTAAGAATCATACTTCACCCGATGTTGATCTCGGGGACATATCAGGAAT
AAATGCAAGTGTCGTCAACATTCAGAAAGAGATTGATCGCCTTAATGAGGTCGCCAAGAACTTGAATGAA
TCTTTGATCGACTTGCAAGAACTGGGCAAATACGAACAATATATTAAATGGCCCTGGTACATTTGGTTGG
GCTTTATCGCCGGACTTATAGCTATCGTTATGGTCACAATTATGTTGTGCTGTATGACTAGCTGTTGTTC
CTGCTTGAAAGGATGTTGCAGTTGCGGATCTTGTTGTAAATAAAGGATCCTCTAGAAGTTGTCTCCTCCT
GCACTGACTGACTGATACAATCGATTTCTGGATCCGCAGGCCTAATCAACCTCTGGATTACAAAATTTGT
GAAAGATTGACTGGTATTCTTAACTATGTTGCTCCTTTTACGCTATGTGGATACGCTGCTTTAATGCCTT
TGTATCATGCTATTGCTTCCCGTATGGCTTTCATTTTCTCCTCCTTGTATAAATCCTGGTTGCTGTCTCT
TTATGAGGAGTTGTGGCCCGTTGTCAGGCAACGTGGCGTGGTGTGCACTGTGTTTGCTGACGCAACCCCC
ACTGGTTGGGGCATTGCCACCACCTGTCAGCTCCTTTCCGGGACTTTCGCTTTCCCCCTCCCTATTGCCA
CGGCGGAACTCATCGCCGCCTGCCTTGCCCGCTGCTGGACAGGGGCTCGGCTGTTGGGCACTGACAATTC
CGTGGTGTTGTCGGGGAAGCTGACGTCCTTTCCATGGCTGCTCGCCTGTGTTGCCACCTGGATTCTGCGC
GGGACGTCCTTCTGCTACGTCCCTTCGGCCCTCAATCCAGCGGACCTTCCTTCCCGCGGCCTGCTGCCGG
CTCTGCGGCCTCTTCCGCGTCTTCGCCTTCGCCCTCAGACGAGTCGGATCTCCCTTTGGGCCGCCTCCCC
GCCTGTCTAGCTTGACTGACTGAGATACAGCGTACCTTCAGCTCACAGACATGATAAGATACATTGATGA
GTTTGGACAAACCACAACTAGAATGCAGTGAAAAAAATGCTTTATTTGTGAAATTTGTGATGCTATTGCT
TTATTTGTAACCATTATAAGCTGCAATAAACAAGTTAACAACAACAATTGCATTCATTTTATGTTTCAGG
TTCAGGGGGAGGTGTGGGAGGTTTTTTAAAGCAAGTAAAACCTCTACAAATGTGGTATTGGCCCATCTCT
ATCGGTATCGTAGCATAACCCCTTGGGGCCTCTAAACGGGTCTTGAGGGGTTTTTTGTGCCCCTCGGGCC
GGATTGCTATCTACCGGCATTGGCGCAGAAAAAAATGCCTGATGCGACGCTGCGCGTCTTATACTCCCAC
ATATGCCAGATTCAGCAACGGATACGGCTTCCCCAACTTGCCCACTTCCATACGTGTCCTCCTTACCAGA
AATTTATCCTTAAGGTCGTCAGCTATCCTGCAGGCGATCTCTCGATTTCGATCAAGACATTCCTTTAATG
GTCTTTTCTGGACACCACTAGGGGTCAGAAGTAGTTCATCAAACTTTCTTCCCTCCCTAATCTCATTGGT
TACCTTGGGCTATCGAAACTTAATTAAGCGATCTGCATCTCAATTAGTCAGCAACCATAGTCCCGCCCCT
AACTCCGCCCATCCCGCCCCTAACTCCGCCCAGTTCCGCCCATTCTCCGCCCCATCGCTGACTAATTTTT
TTTATTTATGCAGAGGCCGAGGCCGCCTCGGCCTCTGAGCTATTCCAGAAGTAGTGAGGAGGCTTTTTTG
GAGGCCTAGGCTTTTGCAAAGGAGGTAGCCAACATGATTGAACAAGATGGATTGCACGCAGGTTCTCCCG
CCGCTTGGGTGGAGAGGCTATTCGGCTATGACTGGGCACAACAGACAATCGGCTGCTCTGATGCCGCCGT
GTTCCGGCTGTCAGCGCAGGGGCGCCCGGTTCTTTTTGTCAAGACCGACCTGTCCGGTGCCCTGAATGAA
CTCCAGGACGAGGCAGCGCGGCTATCGTGGCTGGCCACGACGGGCGTTCCTTGCGCAGCTGTGCTCGACG
TTGTCACTGAAGCGGGAAGGGACTGGCTGCTATTGGGCGAAGTGCCGGGGCAGGATCTCCTGTCATCTCA
CCTTGCTCCTGCCGAGAAAGTATCCATCATGGCTGATGCAATGCGGCGGCTGCATACGCTTGATCCGGCT
ACCTGCCCATTCGACCACCAAGCGAAACATCGCATCGAGCGAGCACGTACTCGGATGGAAGCCGGTCTTG
TCGATCAGGATGATCTGGACGAAGAGCATCAGGGGCTCGCGCCAGCCGAACTGTTCGCCAGGCTCAAGGC
GCGGATGCCCGACGGCGAGGATCTCGTCGTGACCCACGGCGATGCCTGCTTGCCGAATATCATGGTGGAA
AATGGCCGCTTTTCTGGATTCATCGACTGTGGCCGGCTGGGTGTGGCGGACCGCTATCAGGACATAGCGT
TGGCTACCCGTGATATTGCTGAAGAGCTTGGCGGCGAATGGGCTGACCGCTTCCTCGTGCTTTACGGTAT
CGCCGCTCCCGATTCGCAGCGCATCGCCTTCTATCGCCTTCTTGACGAGTTCTTCTAGTATGTAAGCCCT
GTGCCTTCTAGTTGCCAGCCATCTGTTGTTTGCCCCTCCCCCGTGCCTTCCTTGACCCTGGAAGGTGCCA
CTCCCACTGTCCTTTCCTAATAAAATGAGGAAATTGCATCGCATTGTCTGAGTAGGTGTCATTCTATTCT
GGGGGGTGGGGTGGGGCAGGACAGCAAGGGGGAGGATTGGGAAGACAATAGCAGGCATGCTGGGGATGCG
GTGGGCTCTATGGTTAATTAACCAGTCAAGTCAGCTACTTGGCGAGATCGACTTGTCTGGGTTTCGACTA
CGCTCAGAATTGCGTCAGTCAAGTTCGATCTGGTCCTTGCTATTGCACCCGTTCTCCGATTACGAGTTTC
ATTTAAATCATGTGAGCAAAAGGCCAGCAAAAGGCCAGGAACCGTAAAAAGGCCGCGTTGCTGGCGTTTT
TCCATAGGCTCCGCCCCCCTGACGAGCATCACAAAAATCGACGCTCAAGTCAGAGGTGGCGAAACCCGAC
AGGACTATAAAGATACCAGGCGTTTCCCCCTGGAAGCTCCCTCGTGCGCTCTCCTGTTCCGACCCTGCCG
CTTACCGGATACCTGTCCGCCTTTCTCCCTTCGGGAAGCGTGGCGCTTTCTCATAGCTCACGCTGTAGGT
ATCTCAGTTCGGTGTAGGTCGTTCGCTCCAAGCTGGGCTGTGTGCACGAACCCCCCGTTCAGCCCGACCG
CTGCGCCTTATCCGGTAACTATCGTCTTGAGTCCAACCCGGTAAGACACGACTTATCGCCACTGGCAGCA
GCCACTGGTAACAGGATTAGCAGAGCGAGGTATGTAGGCGGTGCTACAGAGTTCTTGAAGTGGTGGCCTA
ACTACGGCTACACTAGAAGAACAGTATTTGGTATCTGCGCTCTGCTGAAGCCAGTTACCTTCGGAAAAAG
AGTTGGTAGCTCTTGATCCGGCAAACAAACCACCGCTGGTAGCGGTGGTTTTTTTGTTTGCAAGCAGCAG
ATTACGCGCAGAAAAAAAGGATCTCAAGAAGATCCTTTGATCTTTTCTACGGGGTCTGACGCTCAGTGGA
ACGAAAACTCACGTTAAGGGATTTTGGTCATGAGATTATCAAAAAGGATCTTCACCTAGATCCTTTTAAA
TTAAAAATGAAGTTTTAAATCAATCTAAAGTATATATGAGTAAACTTGGTCTGACAGTTACCAATGCTTA
ATCAGTGAGGCACCTATCTCAGCGATCTGTCTATTTCGTTCATCCATAGTTGCATTTAAATTTCCGAACT
CTCCAAGGCCCTCGTCGGAAAATCTTCAAACCTTTCGTCCGATCCATCTTGCAGGCTACCTCTCGAACGA
ACTATCGCAAGTCTCTTGGCCGGCCTTGCGCCTTGGCTATTGCTTGGCAGCGCCTATCGCCAGGTATTAC
TCCAATCCCGAATATCCGAGATCGGGATCACCCGAGAGAAGTTCAACCTACATCCTCAATCCCGATCTAT
CCGAGATCCGAGGAATATCGAAATCGGGGCGCGCCTGGTGTACCGAGAACGATCCTCTCAGTGCGAGTCT
CGACGATCCATATCGTTGCTTGGCAGTCAGCCAGTCGGAATCCAGCTTGGGACCCAGGAAGTCCAATCGT
CAGATATTGTACTCAAGCCTGGTCACGGCAGCGTACCGATCTGTTTAAACCTAGATATTGATAGTCTGAT
CGGTCAACGTATAATCGAGTCCTAGCTTTTGCAAACATCTATCAAGAGACAGGATCAGCAGGAGGCTTTC
GCATGAGTATTCAACATTTCCGTGTCGCCCTTATTCCCTTTTTTGCGGCATTTTGCCTTCCTGTTTTTGC
TCACCCAGAAACGCTGGTGAAAGTAAAAGATGCTGAAGATCAGTTGGGTGCGCGAGTGGGTTACATCGAA
CTGGATCTCAACAGCGGTAAGATCCTTGAGAGTTTTCGCCCCGAAGAACGCTTTCCAATGATGAGCACTT
TTAAAGTTCTGCTATGTGGCGCGGTATTATCCCGTATTGACGCCGGGCAAGAGCAACTCGGTCGCCGCAT
ACACTATTCTCAGAATGACTTGGTTGAGTATTCACCAGTCACAGAAAAGCATCTTACGGATGGCATGACA
GTAAGAGAATTATGCAGTGCTGCCATAACCATGAGTGATAACACTGCGGCCAACTTACTTCTGACAACGA
TTGGAGGACCGAAGGAGCTAACCGCTTTTTTGCACAACATGGGGGATCATGTAACTCGCCTTGATCGTTG
GGAACCGGAGCTGAATGAAGCCATACCAAACGACGAGCGTGACACCACGATGCCTGTAGCAATGGCAACA
ACCTTGCGTAAACTATTAACTGGCGAACTACTTACTCTAGCTTCCCGGCAACAGTTGATAGACTGGATGG
AGGCGGATAAAGTTGCAGGACCACTTCTGCGCTCGGCCCTTCCGGCTGGCTGGTTTATTGCTGATAAATC
TGGAGCCGGTGAGCGTGGGTCTCGCGGTATCATTGCAGCACTGGGGCCAGATGGTAAGCCCTCCCGTATC
GTAGTTATCTACACGACGGGGAGTCAGGCAACTATGGATGAACGAAATAGACAGATCGCTGAGATAGGTG
CCTCACTGATTAAGCATTGGTAACCGATTCTAGGTGCATTGGCGCAGAAAAAAATGCCTGATGCGACGCT
GCGCGTCTTATACTCCCACATATGCCAGATTCAGCAACGGATACGGCTTCCCCAACTTGCCCACTTCCAT
ACGTGTCCTCCTTACCAGAAATTTATCCTTAAGATCCCGAATCGTTTAAACTCGACTCTGGCTCTATCGA
ATCTCCGTCGTTTCGAGCTTACGCGAACAGCCGTGGCGCTCATTTGCTCGTCGGGCATCGAATCTCGTCA
GCTATCGTCAGCTTACCTTTTTGGCAGCGATCGCGGCTCCCGACATCTTGGACCATTAGCTCCACAGGTA
TCTTCTTCCCTCTAGTGGTCATAACAGCAGCTTCAGCTACCTCTCAATTCAAAAAACCCCTCAAGACCCG
TTTAGAGGCCCCAAGGGGTTATGCTATCAATCGTTGCGTTACACACACAAAAAACCAACACACATCCATC
TTCGATGGATAGCGATTTTATTATCTAACTGCTGATCGAGTGTAGCCAGATCTAGTAATCAATTACGGGG
TCATTAGTTCATAGCCCATATATGGAGTTCCGCGTTACATAACTTACGGTAAATGGCCCGCCTGGCTGAC
CGCCCAACGACCCCCGCCCATTGACGTCAATAATGACGTATGTTCCCATAGTAACGCCAATAGGGACTTT
CCATTGACGTCAATGGGTGGAGTATTTACGGTAAACTGCCCACTTGGCAGTACATCAAGTGTATCATATG
CCAAGTACGCCCCCTATTGACGTCAATGACGGTAAATGGCCCGCCTGGCATTATGCCCAGTACATGACCT
TATGGGACTTTCCTACTTGGCAGTACATCTACGTATTAGTCATCGCTATTACCATGCTGATGCGGTTTTG
GCAGTACATCAATGGGCGTGGATAGCGGTTTGACTCACGGGGATTTCCAAGTCTCCACCCCATTGACGTC
AATGGGAGTTTGTTTTGGCACCAAAATCAACGGGACTTTCCAAAATGTCGTAACAACTCCGCCCCATTGA
CGCAAATGGGCGGTAGGCGTGTACGGTGGGAGGTCTATATAAGCAGAGCTGGTTTAGTGAACCGTCAGAT
CGCCTGGAGACGCCATCCACGCTGTTTTGACCTCCATAGAAGACACCGGGACCGATCCAGCCTCCCCTCG
AAGCTTACATGTGGTACCGAGCTCGGATCCTGAGAACTTCAGGGTGAGTCTATGGGACCCTTGATGTTTT
CTTTCCCCTTCTTTTCTATGGTTAAGTTCATGTCATAGGAAGGGGAGAAGTAACAGGGTACACATATTGA
CCAAATCAGGGTAATTTTGCATTTGTAATTTTAAAAAATGCTTTCTTCTTTTAATATACTTTTTTGTTTA
TCTTATTTCTAATACTTTCCCTAATCTCTTTCTTTCAGGGCAATAATGATACAATGTATCATGCCTCTTT
GCACCATTCTAAAGAATAACAGTGATAATTTCTGGGTTAAGGCAATAGCAATATTTCTGCATATAAATAT
TTCTGCATATAAATTGTAACTGATGTAAGAGGTTTCATATTGCTAATAGCAGCTACAATCCAGCTACCAT
TCTGCTTTTATTTTATGGTTGGGATAAGGCTGGATTATTCTGAGTCCAAGCTAGGCCCTTTTGCTAATCA
TGTTCATACCTCTTATCTTCCTCCCACAGCTCCTGGGCAACGTGCTGGTCTGTGTGCTGGCCCATCACTT
TGGCAAAGGCGGCCGCC
